>Addgene plasmid #14995 | pCEP4Azurite-Mamm | depositor full sequence | sequence record 8206 | Author sequence
GTTGACATTGATTATTGACTAGTTATTAATAGTAATCAATTACGGGGTCATTAGTTCATAGCCCATATAT
GGAGTTCCGCGTTACATAACTTACGGTAAATGGCCCGCCTGGCTGACCGCCCAACGACCCCCGCCCATTG
ACGTCAATAATGACGTATGTTCCCATAGTAACGCCAATAGGGACTTTCCATTGACGTCAATGGGTGGAGT
ATTTACGGTAAACTGCCCACTTGGCAGTACATCAAGTGTATCATATGCCAAGTCCGCCCCCTATTGACGT
CAATGACGGTAAATGGCCCGCCTGGCATTATGCCCAGTACATGACCTTACGGGACTTTCCTACTTGGCAG
TACATCTACGTATTAGTCATCGCTATTACCATGGTGATGCGGTTTTGGCAGTACACCAATGGGCGTGGAT
AGCGGTTTGACTCACGGGGATTTCCAAGTCTCCACCCCATTGACGTCAATGGGAGTTTGTTTTGGCACCA
AAATCAACGGGACTTTCCAAAATGTCGTAATAACCCCGCCCCGTTGACGCAAATGGGCGGTAGGCGTGTA
CGGTGGGAGGTCTATATAAGCAGAGCTCGTTTAGTGAACCGTCAGATCTCTAGAAGCTGGGTACCGCGGG
CCCGGGATCCACCGGTCGCCACCATGGTGAGCAAAGGCGAAGAGCTGTTCACCGGCGTGGTGCCCATCCT
GGTGGAGCTGGACGGCGACGTGAACGGCCACAAGTTCAGCGTGAGCGGCGAGGGCGAGGGCGACGCCACC
TACGGCAAGCTGACCCTGAAGTTCATCTGCACCACCGGCAAGCTGCCCGTGCCCTGGCCCACCCTGGTGA
CCACCCTGAGCCACGGCGTGCAGTGCTTCAGCCGGTACCCCGACCACATGAAGCAGCACGACTTCTTCAA
GAGCGCCATGCCCGAGGGCTACGTGCAGGAGCGGACCATCTTCTTCAAGGACGACGGCAACTACAAGACC
CGGGCCGAGGTGAAGTTCGAGGGCGACACCCTGGTGAACCGGATCGAGCTGAAGGGCATCGACTTCAAGG
AGGACGGCAACATCCTGGGCCACAAGCTGGAGTACAACTTCAACAGCCACAACATCTACATCATGGCCGA
CAAGCAGAAGAACGGCATCAAGGTGAACTTCAAGATCCGGCACAACATCGAGGACGGCAGCGTGCAGCTG
GCCGACCACTACCAGCAGAACACCCCCATCGGCGACGGCCCCGTGCTGCTGCCCGACAACCACTACCTGA
GCACCCAGAGCGCCCTGAGCAAGGACCCCAACGAGAAGCGGGACCACATGGTGCTGCTGGAGTTCCGGAC
CGCCGCCGGCATCACCCACGGCATGGACGAGCTCTATAAGTAAAGCGGCCAACGGATCCAGACATGATAA
GATACATTGATGAGTTTGGACAAACCACAACTAGAATGCAGTGAAAAAAATGCTTTATTTGTGAAATTTG
TGATGCTATTGCTTTATTTGTAACCATTATAAGCTGCAATAAACAAGTTAACAACAACAATTGCATTCAT
TTTATGTTTCAGGTTCAGGGGGAGGTGTGGGAGGTTTTTTAAAGCAAGTAAAACCTCTACAAATGTGGTA
TGGCTGATTATGATCCGGCTGCCTCGCGCGTTTCGGTGATGACGGTGAAAACCTCTGACACATGCAGCTC
CCGGAGACGGTCACAGCTTGTCTGTAAGCGGATGCCGGGAGCAGACAAGCCCGTCAGGCGTCAGCGGGTG
TTGGCGGGTGTCGGGGCGCAGCCATGAGGTCGACTCTAGAGGATCGATGCCCCGCCCCGGACGAACTAAA
CCTGACTACGACATCTCTGCCCCTTCTTCGCGGGGCAGTGCATGTAATCCCTTCAGTTGGTTGGTACAAC
TTGCCAACTGGGCCCTGTTCCACATGTGACACGGGGGGGGACCAAACACAAAGGGGTTCTCTGACTGTAG
TTGACATCCTTATAAATGGATGTGCACATTTGCCAACACTGAGTGGCTTTCATCCTGGAGCAGACTTTGC
AGTCTGTGGACTGCAACACAACATTGCCTTTATGTGTAACTCTTGGCTGAAGCTCTTACACCAATGCTGG
GGGACATGTACCTCCCAGGGGCCCAGGAAGACTACGGGAGGCTACACCAACGTCAATCAGAGGGGCCTGT
GTAGCTACCGATAAGCGGACCCTCAAGAGGGCATTAGCAATAGTGTTTATAAGGCCCCCTTGTTAACCCT
AAACGGGTAGCATATGCTTCCCGGGTAGTAGTATATACTATCCAGACTAACCCTAATTCAATAGCATATG
TTACCCAACGGGAAGCATATGCTATCGAATTAGGGTTAGTAAAAGGGTCCTAAGGAACAGCGATATCTCC
CACCCCATGAGCTGTCACGGTTTTATTTACATGGGGTCAGGATTCCACGAGGGTAGTGAACCATTTTAGT
CACAAGGGCAGTGGCTGAAGATCAAGGAGCGGGCAGTGAACTCTCCTGAATCTTCGCCTGCTTCTTCATT
CTCCTTCGTTTAGCTAATAGAATAACTGCTGAGTTGTGAACAGTAAGGTGTATGTGAGGTGCTCGAAAAC
AAGGTTTCAGGTGACGCCCCCAGAATAAAATTTGGACGGGGGGTTCAGTGGTGGCATTGTGCTATGACAC
CAATATAACCCTCACAAACCCCTTGGGCAATAAATACTAGTGTAGGAATGAAACATTCTGAATATCTTTA
ACAATAGAAATCCATGGGGTGGGGACAAGCCGTAAAGACTGGATGTCCATCTCACACGAATTTATGGCTA
TGGGCAACACATAATCCTAGTGCAATATGATACTGGGGTTATTAAGATGTGTCCCAGGCAGGGACCAAGA
CAGGTGAACCATGTTGTTACACTCTATTTGTAACAAGGGGAAAGAGAGTGGACGCCGACAGCAGCGGACT
CCACTGGTTGTCTCTAACACCCCCGAAAATTAAACGGGGCTCCACGCCAATGGGGCCCATAAACAAAGAC
AAGTGGCCACTCTTTTTTTTGAAATTGTGGAGTGGGGGCACGCGTCAGCCCCCACACGCCGCCCTGCGGT
TTTGGACTGTAAAATAAGGGTGTAATAACTTGGCTGATTGTAACCCCGCTAACCACTGCGGTCAAACCAC
TTGCCCACAAAACCACTAATGGCACCCCGGGGAATACCTGCATAAGTAGGTGGGCGGGCCAAGATAGGGG
CGCGATTGCTGCGATCTGGAGGACAAATTACACACACTTGCGCCTGAGCGCCAAGCACAGGGTTGTTGGT
CCTCATATTCACGAGGTCGCTGAGAGCACGGTGGGCTAATGTTGCCATGGGTAGCATATACTACCCAAAT
ATCTGGATAGCATATGCTATCCTAATCTATATCTGGGTAGCATAGGCTATCCTAATCTATATCTGGGTAG
CATATGCTATCCTAATCTATATCTGGGTAGTATATGCTATCCTAATTTATATCTGGGTAGCATAGGCTAT
CCTAATCTATATCTGGGTAGCATATGCTATCCTAATCTATATCTGGGTAGTATATGCTATCCTAATCTGT
ATCCGGGTAGCATATGCTATCCTAATAGAGATTAGGGTAGTATATGCTATCCTAATTTATATCTGGGTAG
CATATACTACCCAAATATCTGGATAGCATATGCTATCCTAATCTATATCTGGGTAGCATATGCTATCCTA
ATCTATATCTGGGTAGCATAGGCTATCCTAATCTATATCTGGGTAGCATATGCTATCCTAATCTATATCT
GGGTAGTATATGCTATCCTAATTTATATCTGGGTAGCATAGGCTATCCTAATCTATATCTGGGTAGCATA
TGCTATCCTAATCTATATCTGGGTAGTATATGCTATCCTAATCTGTATCCGGGTAGCATATGCTATCCTC
ATGCATATACAGTCAGCATATGATACCCAGTAGTAGAGTGGGAGTGCTATCCTTTGCATATGCCGCCACC
TCCCAAGGGGGCGTGAATTTTCGCTGCTTGTCCTTTTCCTGCTGGTTGCTCCCATTCTTAGGTGAATTTA
AGGAGGCCAGGCTAAAGCCGTCGCATGTCTGATTGCTCACCAGGTAAATGTCGCTAATGTTTTCCAACGC
GAGAAGGTGTTGAGCGCGGAGCTGAGTGACGTGACAACATGGGTATGCCCAATTGCCCCATGTTGGGAGG
ACGAAAATGGTGACAAGACAGATGGCCAGAAATACACCAACAGCACGCATGATGTCTACTGGGGATTTAT
TCTTTAGTGCGGGGGAATACACGGCTTTTAATACGATTGAGGGCGTCTCCTAACAAGTTACATCACTCCT
GCCCTTCCTCACCCTCATCTCCATCACCTCCTTCATCTCCGTCATCTCCGTCATCACCCTCCGCGGCAGC
CCCTTCCACCATAGGTGGAAACCAGGGAGGCAAATCTACTCCATCGTCAAAGCTGCACACAGTCACCCTG
ATATTGCAGGTAGGAGCGGGCTTTGTCATAACAAGGTCCTTAATCGCATCCTTCAAAACCTCAGCAAATA
TATGAGTTTGTAAAAAGACCATGAAATAACAGACAATGGACTCCCTTAGCGGGCCAGGTTGTGGGCCGGG
TCCAGGGGCCATTCCAAAGGGGAGACGACTCAATGGTGTAAGACGACATTGTGGAATAGCAAGGGCAGTT
CCTCGCCTTAGGTTGTAAAGGGAGGTCTTACTACCTCCATATACGAACACACCGGCGACCCAAGTTCCTT
CGTCGGTAGTCCTTTCTACGTGACTCCTAGCCAGGAGAGCTCTTAAACCTTCTGCAATGTTCTCAAATTT
CGGGTTGGAACCTCCTTGACCACGATGCTTTCCAAACCACCCTCCTTTTTTGCGCCTGCCTCCATCACCC
TGACCCCGGGGTCCAGTGCTTGGGCCTTCTCCTGGGTCATCTGCGGGGCCCTGCTCTATCGCTCCCGGGG
GCACGTCAGGCTCACCATCTGGGCCACCTTCTTGGTGGTATTCAAAATAATCGGCTTCCCCTACAGGGTG
GAAAAATGGCCTTCTACCTGGAGGGGGCCTGCGCGGTGGAGACCCGGATGATGATGACTGACTACTGGGA
CTCCTGGGCCTCTTTTCTCCACGTCCACGACCTCTCCCCCTGGCTCTTTCACGACTTCCCCCCCTGGCTC
TTTCACGTCCTCTACCCCGGCGGCCTCCACTACCTCCTCGACCCCGGCCTCCACTACCTCCTCGACCCCG
GCCTCCACTGCCTCCTCGACCCCGGCCTCCACCTCCTGCTCCTGCCCCTCCTGCTCCTGCCCCTCCTCCT
GCTCCTGCCCCTCCTGCCCCTCCTGCTCCTGCCCCTCCTGCCCCTCCTGCTCCTGCCCCTCCTGCCCCTC
CTGCTCCTGCCCCTCCTGCCCCTCCTCCTGCTCCTGCCCCTCCTGCCCCTCCTCCTGCTCCTGCCCCTCC
TGCCCCTCCTGCTCCTGCCCCTCCTGCCCCTCCTGCTCCTGCCCCTCCTGCCCCTCCTGCTCCTGCCCCT
CCTGCTCCTGCCCCTCCTGCTCCTGCCCCTCCTGCTCCTGCCCCTCCTGCCCCTCCTGCCCCTCCTCCTG
CTCCTGCCCCTCCTGCTCCTGCCCCTCCTGCCCCTCCTGCCCCTCCTGCTCCTGCCCCTCCTCCTGCTCC
TGCCCCTCCTGCCCCTCCTGCCCCTCCTCCTGCTCCTGCCCCTCCTGCCCCTCCTCCTGCTCCTGCCCCT
CCTCCTGCTCCTGCCCCTCCTGCCCCTCCTGCCCCTCCTCCTGCTCCTGCCCCTCCTGCCCCTCCTCCTG
CTCCTGCCCCTCCTCCTGCTCCTGCCCCTCCTGCCCCTCCTGCCCCTCCTCCTGCTCCTGCCCCTCCTCC
TGCTCCTGCCCCTCCTGCCCCTCCTGCCCCTCCTGCCCCTCCTCCTGCTCCTGCCCCTCCTCCTGCTCCT
GCCCCTCCTGCTCCTGCCCCTCCCGCTCCTGCTCCTGCTCCTGTTCCACCGTGGGTCCCTTTGCAGCCAA
TGCAACTTGGACGTTTTTGGGGTCTCCGGACACCATCTCTATGTCTTGGCCCTGATCCTGAGCCGCCCGG
GGCTCCTGGTCTTCCGCCTCCTCGTCCTCGTCCTCTTCCCCGTCCTCGTCCATGGTTATCACCCCCTCTT
CTTTGAGGTCCACTGCCGCCGGAGCCTTCTGGTCCAGATGTGTCTCCCTTCTCTCCTAGGCCATTTCCAG
GTCCTGTACCTGGCCCCTCGTCAGACATGATTCACACTAAAAGAGATCAATAGACATCTTTATTAGACGA
CGCTCAGTGAATACAGGGAGTGCAGACTCCTGCCCCCTCCAACAGCCCCCCCACCCTCATCCCCTTCATG
GTCGCTGTCAGACAGATCCAGGTCTGAAAATTCCCCATCCTCCGAACCATCCTCGTCCTCATCACCAATT
ACTCGCAGCCCGGAAAACTCCCGCTGAACATCCTCAAGATTTGCGTCCTGAGCCTCAAGCCAGGCCTCAA
ATTCCTCGTCCCCCTTTTTGCTGGACGGTAGGGATGGGGATTCTCGGGACCCCTCCTCTTCCTCTTCAAG
GTCACCAGACAGAGATGCTACTGGGGCAACGGAAGAAAAGCTGGGTGCGGCCTGTGAGGATCAGCTTATC
GATGATAAGCTGTCAAACATGAGAATTCTTGAAGACGAAAGGGCCTCGTGATACGCCTATTTTTATAGGT
TAATGTCATGATAATAATGGTTTCTTAGACGTCAGGTGGCACTTTTCGGGGAAATGTGCGCGGAACCCCT
ATTTGTTTATTTTTCTAAATACATTCAAATATGTATCCGCTCATGAGACAATAACCCTGATAAATGCTTC
AATAATATTGAAAAAGGAAGAGTATGAGTATTCAACATTTCCGTGTCGCCCTTATTCCCTTTTTTGCGGC
ATTTTGCCTTCCTGTTTTTGCTCACCCAGAAACGCTGGTGAAAGTAAAAGATGCTGAAGATCAGTTGGGT
GCACGAGTGGGTTACATCGAACTGGATCTCAACAGCGGTAAGATCCTTGAGAGTTTTCGCCCCGAAGAAC
GTTTTCCAATGATGAGCACTTTTAAAGTTCTGCTATGTGGCGCGGTATTATCCCGTGTTGACGCCGGGCA
AGAGCAACTCGGTCGCCGCATACACTATTCTCAGAATGACTTGGTTGAGTACTCACCAGTCACAGAAAAG
CATCTTACGGATGGCATGACAGTAAGAGAATTATGCAGTGCTGCCATAACCATGAGTGATAACACTGCGG
CCAACTTACTTCTGACAACGATCGGAGGACCGAAGGAGCTAACCGCTTTTTTGCACAACATGGGGGATCA
TGTAACTCGCCTTGATCGTTGGGAACCGGAGCTGAATGAAGCCATACCAAACGACGAGCGTGACACCACG
ATGCCTGCAGCAATGGCAACAACGTTGCGCAAACTATTAACTGGCGAACTACTTACTCTAGCTTCCCGGC
AACAATTAATAGACTGGATGGAGGCGGATAAAGTTGCAGGACCACTTCTGCGCTCGGCCCTTCCGGCTGG
CTGGTTTATTGCTGATAAATCTGGAGCCGGTGAGCGTGGGTCTCGCGGTATCATTGCAGCACTGGGGCCA
GATGGTAAGCCCTCCCGTATCGTAGTTATCTACACGACGGGGAGTCAGGCAACTATGGATGAACGAAATA
GACAGATCGCTGAGATAGGTGCCTCACTGATTAAGCATTGGTAACTGTCAGACCAAGTTTACTCATATAT
ACTTTAGATTGATTTAAAACTTCATTTTTAATTTAAAAGGATCTAGGTGAAGATCCTTTTTGATAATCTC
ATGACCAAAATCCCTTAACGTGAGTTTTCGTTCCACTGAGCGTCAGACCCCGTAGAAAAGATCAAAGGAT
CTTCTTGAGATCCTTTTTTTCTGCGCGTAATCTGCTGCTTGCAAACAAAAAAACCACCGCTACCAGCGGT
GGTTTGTTTGCCGGATCAAGAGCTACCAACTCTTTTTCCGAAGGTAACTGGCTTCAGCAGAGCGCAGATA
CCAAATACTGTCCTTCTAGTGTAGCCGTAGTTAGGCCACCACTTCAAGAACTCTGTAGCACCGCCTACAT
ACCTCGCTCTGCTAATCCTGTTACCAGTGGCTGCTGCCAGTGGCGATAAGTCGTGTCTTACCGGGTTGGA
CTCAAGACGATAGTTACCGGATAAGGCGCAGCGGTCGGGCTGAACGGGGGGTTCGTGCACACAGCCCAGC
TTGGAGCGAACGACCTACACCGAACTGAGATACCTACAGCGTGAGCTATGAGAAAGCGCCACGCTTCCCG
AAGGGAGAAAGGCGGACAGGTATCCGGTAAGCGGCAGGGTCGGAACAGGAGAGCGCACGAGGGAGCTTCC
AGGGGGAAACGCCTGGTATCTTTATAGTCCTGTCGGGTTTCGCCACCTCTGACTTGAGCGTCGATTTTTG
TGATGCTCGTCAGGGGGGCGGAGCCTATGGAAAAACGCCAGCAACGCGGCCTTTTTACGGTTCCTGGCCT
TTTGCTGGCCTTGAAGCTGTCCCTGATGGTCGTCATCTACCTGCCTGGACAGCATGGCCTGCAACGCGGG
CATCCCGATGCCGCCGGAAGCGAGAAGAATCATAATGGGGAAGGCCATCCAGCCTCGCGTCGCGAACGCC
AGCAAGACGTAGCCCAGCGCGTCGGCCCCGAGATGCGCCGCGTGCGGCTGCTGGAGATGGCGGACGCGAT
GGATATGTTCTGCCAAGGGTTGGTTTGCGCATTCACAGTTCTCCGCAAGAATTGATTGGCTCCAATTCTT
GGAGTGGTGAATCCGTTAGCGAGGTGCCGCCCTGCTTCATCCCCGTGGCCCGTTGCTCGCGTTTGCTGGC
GGTGTCCCCGGAAGAAATATATTTGCATGTCTTTAGTTCTATGATGACACAAACCCCGCCCAGCGTCTTG
TCATTGGCGAATTCGAACACGCAGATGCAGTCGGGGCGGCGCGGTCCGAGGTCCACTTCGCATATTAAGG
TGACGCGTGTGGCCTCGAACACCGAGCGACCCTGCAGCGACCCGCTTAACAGCGTCAACAGCGTGCCGCA
GATCCCGGGGGGCAATGAGATATGAAAAAGCCTGAACTCACCGCGACGTCTGTCGAGAAGTTTCTGATCG
AAAAGTTCGACAGCGTCTCCGACCTGATGCAGCTCTCGGAGGGCGAAGAATCTCGTGCTTTCAGCTTCGA
TGTAGGAGGGCGTGGATATGTCCTGCGGGTAAATAGCTGCGCCGATGGTTTCTACAAAGATCGTTATGTT
TATCGGCACTTTGCATCGGCCGCGCTCCCGATTCCGGAAGTGCTTGACATTGGGGAATTCAGCGAGAGCC
TGACCTATTGCATCTCCCGCCGTGCACAGGGTGTCACGTTGCAAGACCTGCCTGAAACCGAACTGCCCGC
TGTTCTGCAGCCGGTCGCGGAGGCCATGGATGCGATCGCTGCGGCCGATCTTAGCCAGACGAGCGGGTTC
GGCCCATTCGGACCGCAAGGAATCGGTCAATACACTACATGGCGTGATTTCATATGCGCGATTGCTGATC
CCCATGTGTATCACTGGCAAACTGTGATGGACGACACCGTCAGTGCGTCCGTCGCGCAGGCTCTCGATGA
GCTGATGCTTTGGGCCGAGGACTGCCCCGAAGTCCGGCACCTCGTGCACGCGGATTTCGGCTCCAACAAT
GTCCTGACGGACAATGGCCGCATAACAGCGGTCATTGACTGGAGCGAGGCGATGTTCGGGGATTCCCAAT
ACGAGGTCGCCAACATCTTCTTCTGGAGGCCGTGGTTGGCTTGTATGGAGCAGCAGACGCGCTACTTCGA
GCGGAGGCATCCGGAGCTTGCAGGATCGCCGCGGCTCCGGGCGTATATGCTCCGCATTGGTCTTGACCAA
CTCTATCAGAGCTTGGTTGACGGCAATTTCGATGATGCAGCTTGGGCGCAGGGTCGATGCGACGCAATCG
TCCGATCCGGAGCCGGGACTGTCGGGCGTACACAAATCGCCCGCAGAAGCGCGGCCGTCTGGACCGATGG
CTGTGTAGAAGTACTCGCCGATAGTGGAAACCGACGCCCCAGCACTCGTCCGGATCGGGAGATGGGGGAG
GCTAACTGAAACACGGAAGGAGACAATACCGGAAGGAACCCGCGCTATGACGGCAATAAAAAGACAGAAT
AAAACGCACGGGTGTTGGGTCGTTTGTTCATAAACGCGGGGTTCGGTCCCAGGGCTGGCACTCTGTCGAT
ACCCCACCGAGACCCCATTGGGGCCAATACGCCCGCGTTTCTTCCTTTTCCCCACCCCACCCCCCAAGTT
CGGGTGAAGGCCCAGGGCTCGCAGCCAACGTCGGGGCGGCAGGCCCTGCCATAGCCACTGGCCCCGTGGG
TTAGGGACGGGGTCCCCCATGGGGAATGGTTTATGGTTCGTGGGGGTTATTATTTTGGGCGTTGCGTGGG
GTCAGGTCCACGACTGGACTGAGCAGACAGACCCATGGTTTTTGGATGGCCTGGGCATGGACCGCATGTA
CTGGCGCGACACGAACACCGGGCGTCTGTGGCTGCCAAACACCCCCGACCCCCAAAAACCACCGCGCGGA
TTTCTGGCGTGCCAAGCTAGTCGACCAATTCTCATGTTTGACAGCTTATCATCGCAGATCCGGGCAACGT
TGTTGCCATTGCTGCAGGCGCAGAACTGGTAGGTATGGAAGATCTATACATTGAATCAATATTGGCAATT
AGCCATATTAGTCATTGGTTATATAGCATAAATCAATATTGGCTATTGGCCATTGCATACGTTGTATCTA
TATCATAATATGTACATTTATATTGGCTCATGTCCAATATGACCGCCAT
Features (pLannotate 1.2.2; 23 found; start..end, strand, type, name):
      4..383     +  enhancer       CMV enhancer: human cytomegalovirus immediate early enhancer
    385..584     +  promoter       CMV promoter: human cytomegalovirus (CMV) immediate early promoter
    620..646     +  misc_feature   MCS (fragment): multiple cloning site
    660..1370    +  CDS            Azurite: Azurite is a basic (constitutively fluorescent) blue fluorescent protein published in 2006, derived from Aequorea victoria. It is reported to be a rapidly-maturing weak dimer with low acid sensitivity.
   1385..1519    -  polyA_signal   SV40 poly(A) signal: SV40 polyadenylation signal
   1542..1625    -  CDS            large T antigen (fragment): large T antigen from SV40 (simian virus 40)
   1628..1668    +  CDS            rop (fragment): Rop protein, which maintains plasmids at low copy number; rop
   1777..1795    -  misc_feature   MCS (fragment): pUC18/19 multiple cloning site
   2242..4031    -  rep_origin     oriP: Epstein-Barr virus oriP replication origin (Yates et al., 2000)
   4032..4250    -  CDS            gL (fragment): GL_EBVB9 - Experimental evidence at protein level: Swiss-Prot protein existence level 1. The heterodimer glycoprotein H-glycoprotein L is required for the fusion of viral and plasma membranes leading to virus entry into the host cell. Acts as a functional inhibitor of gH and maintains gH in an inhibited form. Upon binding to host integrins, gL dissociates from gH leading to activation of the viral fusion glycoproteins gB and gH. Fusion of EBV with B-lymphocytes requires the additional receptor- binding protein gp42, which forms a complex with gH/gL. The heterodimer gH/gL targets also host EPHA
   4333..6258    -  CDS            EBNA1: Epstein-Barr nuclear antigen 1, also known as EBNA-1 crucial for latent viral infection, and for episomal amplification of vectors containing the oriP origin (Okita et al., 2013)
   6296..6640    -  CDS            BRRF2_EBVB9 (fragment): Protein inferred from homology: Swiss-Prot protein existence level 3. From Epstein-Barr virus (strain B95-8) (HHV-4) (Human herpesvirus 4).
   6643..6666    -  promoter       tet promoter (fragment): E. coli promoter for tetracycline efflux protein gene
   6779..6883    +  promoter       AmpR promoter: bla
   6884..7744    +  CDS            AmpR: β-lactamase; bla; confers resistance to ampicillin, carbenicillin, and related antibiotics
   7915..8503    +  rep_origin     ori: high-copy-number ColE1/pMB1/pBR322/pUC origin of replication
   8549..8707    -  CDS            TcR (fragment): tetracycline efflux protein; tet; confers resistance to tetracycline
   8828..9028    -  CDS            MDV035 (fragment): UL24_GAHVM - Protein inferred from homology: Swiss-Prot protein existence level 3. May play a role in the dispersal of host nucleolin from the nucleolus throughout the nucleus leading to a decrease in ribosome biogenesis. From Gallid herpesvirus 2 (strain Chicken/Md5/ATCC VR-987) (GaHV-2) (Marek's disease herpesvirus type 1).
   9017..9079    +  promoter       Mini-TK promoter: minimal herpes simplex virus (HSV) thymidine kinase promoter
   9122..10159   +  CDS            HygR: hygromycin B phosphotransferase confers resistance to hygromycin
  10201..10249   +  polyA_signal   HSV TK poly(A) signal: herpes simplex virus thymidine kinase polyadenylation signal (Cole and Stacy, 1985)
  10449..10673   +  CDS            gH (fragment): GH_HHV11 - Experimental evidence at protein level: Swiss-Prot protein existence level 1. The heterodimer glycoprotein H-glycoprotein L is required for the fusion of viral and plasma membranes leading to virus entry into the host cell. Following initial binding to host receptor, membrane fusion is mediated by the fusion machinery composed of gB and the heterodimer gH/gL. May also be involved in the fusion between the virion envelope and the outer nuclear membrane during virion morphogenesis. From Human herpesvirus 1 (strain 17) (HHV-1) (Human herpes simplex virus 1).
  10704..10729   -  CDS            bla(M) (fragment): β-lactamase lacking the signal sequence; bla(M); allows cytosolic expression of β-lactamase
