[The description below was written by a language model from this plasmid's Addgene catalogue record and pLannotate feature annotations shown in this document.]
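Description:
pCEP4Azurite-Mamm is a mammalian expression plasmid built on the pCEP4 episomal backbone and carrying a mammalian codon-optimized version of Azurite, a blue fluorescent protein derived from Aequorea victoria GFP that was engineered for improved brightness and photostability. The roughly 700 bp Azurite coding sequence was inserted by restriction cloning into the multiple cloning site, where it sits downstream of the human cytomegalovirus immediate early enhancer and promoter and upstream of an SV40 polyadenylation signal, giving strong constitutive expression in mammalian cells. No fusion tags or additional reporters are annotated, so the protein appears to be expressed on its own.

The backbone supplies the Epstein-Barr virus oriP replication origin together with the EBNA1 gene. EBNA1 binds oriP and allows the plasmid to replicate and be retained as an extrachromosomal episome in permissive primate and human cells, which supports prolonged expression without integration. Transfected cells can be selected with hygromycin through a hygromycin B phosphotransferase cassette driven by a herpes simplex virus thymidine kinase promoter and terminated by the TK polyadenylation signal. In E. coli the plasmid is maintained at high copy through a ColE1/pUC-type origin and selected with ampicillin via the β-lactamase gene. The remaining annotated fragments (pieces of herpesvirus glycoprotein genes, BRRF2, SV40 large T antigen, rop, and tetracycline resistance sequences) are most likely nonfunctional remnants flanking the viral and bacterial segments used to assemble the backbone. The full depositor sequence is about 10.9 kb. The construct is suited to expressing Azurite as a blue fluorescent marker in mammalian cells, for example to evaluate its performance or for multicolour imaging.
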