Addgene plasmid #14995: pCEP4Azurite-Mamm
Depositing lab: Patrick Daugherty. Depositing organization: University of California, Santa Barbara. Publication: Blue fluorescent proteins with enhanced brightness and photostability from a structurally targeted library. Mena MA, Treynor TP, Mayo SL, Daugherty PS. Nat Biotechnol. 2006 Dec . 24(12):1569-71. 10.1038/nbt1264 PubMed 17115054.
Backbone
  Vector backbone: pCEP4
  Backbone size w/o insert (bp): 10410
  Vector type: Mammalian Expression
  Selectable markers: Hygromycin
Growth in bacteria
  Bacterial resistance: Ampicillin, 100 μg/mL
  Growth temperature: 37°C
  Growth strain: DH5alpha
  Copy number: High Copy
Gene/Insert
  Gene/Insert name: Azurite
  Insert size (bp): 700
  Mutation: Mammalian optimized Azurite
  Cloning method: Restriction Enzyme
  Sequencing primers: 5′ CMV-F
Terms and licenses: Academic/Nonprofit Terms; Industry Terms: Not Available to Industry
How to cite: pCEP4Azurite-Mamm was a gift from Patrick Daugherty (Addgene plasmid # 14995)
