>Addgene plasmid #14995 | pCEP4Azurite-Mamm | addgene partial sequence | sequence record 21555 | CMV-F 5'-CGCAAATGGGCGGTAGGCGTG-3'
GCAGAGCTCGTTTAGTGGACCGTCAGATCTCTAGAAGCTGGGTACCGCGGGCCCGGGATCCACCGGTCGC
CACCATGGTGAGCAAAGGCGAAGAGCTGTTCACCGGCGTGGTGCCCATCCTGGTGGAGCTGGACGGCGAC
GTGAACGGCCACAAGTTCAGCGTGAGCGGCGAGGGCGAGGGCGACGCCACCTACGGCAAGCTGACCCTGA
AGTTCATCTGCACCACCGGCAAGCTGCCCGTGCCCTGGCCCACCCTGGTGACCACCCTGAGCCACGGCGT
GCAGTGCTTCAGCCGGTACCCCGACCACATGAAGCAGCACGACTTCTTCAAGAGCGCCATGCCCGAGGGC
TACGTGCAGGAGCGGACCATCTTCTTCAAGGACGACGGCAACTACAAGACCCGGGCCGAGGTGAAGTTCG
AGGGCGACACCCTGGTGAACCGGATCGAGCTGAAGGGCATCGACTTCAAGGAGGACGGCAACATCCTGGG
CCACAAGCTGGAGTACAACTTCAACAGCCACAACATCTACATCATGGCCGACAAGCAGAAGAACGGCATC
AAGGTGAACTTCAAGATCCGGCACAACATCGAGGACGGCAGCGTGCAGCTGGCCGACCACTACCAGCAGA
ACACCCCCATCGGCGACGGCCCCGTGCTGCTGCCCGACAACCACTACCTGAGCACCCAGAGCGCCCTGAG
CAAGGACCCCAACGAGAAGCGGGACCACATGGTGCTGCTGG
